Addgene plasmid #231879: pDest17_Gcn4 Swap1
Purpose: Bacterial expression of N-terminally 6His tagged Gcn4 Swap1
Depositing lab: Aseem Ansari & Tanja Mittag. Depositing organization: St. Jude Children's Research Hospital. Publication: Reconciling competing models on the roles of condensates and soluble complexes in transcription factor function. Bremer A, Lang WH, Kempen RP, Sweta K, Taylor AB, Borgia MB, Ansari AZ, Mittag T. bioRxiv [Preprint]. 2024 Nov 22:2024.11.21.624739. doi: 10.1101/2024.11.21.624739. PubMed 39605529.
Backbone
  Vector backbone: pDest17
  Backbone manufacturer: Invtirogen
  Vector type: Bacterial Expression
Growth in bacteria
  Bacterial resistance: Ampicillin, 100 μg/mL
  Growth temperature: 37°C
  Growth strain: DH5alpha
  Copy number: Low Copy
Gene/Insert
  Gene/Insert name: Gcn4 Swap1
  Species: S. cerevisiae (budding yeast)
  Promoter: T7
  Tag / fusion protein: 6xHis, TEV cleavage site (N terminal on backbone)
  Cloning method: Gateway Cloning
Terms and licenses: Academic/Nonprofit Terms; Industry Terms: Not Available to Industry
Depositor comments: The depositing lab recommends using BL21_pLysS strain for protein expression and purification. Please visit https://doi.org/10.1101/2024.11.21.624739 for bioRxiv preprint.
How to cite: pDest17_Gcn4 Swap1 was a gift from Aseem Ansari & Tanja Mittag (Addgene plasmid # 231879 ; http://n2t.net/addgene:231879 ; RRID:Addgene_231879)
