[The description below was written by a language model from this plasmid's Addgene catalogue record and pLannotate feature annotations shown in this document.]
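Description:
pDest17_Gcn4 Swap1 is a bacterial expression plasmid of about 5.1 kb, built in the pDest17 Gateway destination backbone, for producing an N-terminally His-tagged variant of the Saccharomyces cerevisiae transcription factor Gcn4 in E. coli. The backbone is pBR322-derived. It carries a ColE1/pMB1-type origin together with the rop gene and the bom mobility region, which fits the low copy number listed in the catalogue entry. Selection is by ampicillin through the β-lactamase gene and its own promoter. Fragments of the tetracycline resistance gene and its promoter are also annotated, but these appear to be nonfunctional remnants of the parental vector.

The expression cassette begins with a T7 promoter and the phage T7 gene 10 ribosome binding site. These are followed by a histidine tag (6xHis per the record; the annotation tool matched it as a partial 8xHis), an attB1 site, a TEV protease recognition site, the Gcn4 Swap1 coding region, attB2 and the T7 terminator. The attB sites are the scars left by Gateway recombination of the insert into the destination vector. The TEV site lies between the tag and the protein, so the histidine tag can be removed after affinity purification. Only part of the insert is annotated as matching wild-type GCN4, which is consistent with an engineered sequence variant, but the record does not state what the "Swap1" design changes. A short match to a T7 gene 10-derived solubility tag downstream of attB2 is probably residual backbone sequence and not part of the product.

Transcription depends on T7 RNA polymerase, so expression requires a host that supplies it, and the depositors recommend a BL21 pLysS strain. The associated study concerns the roles of condensates and soluble complexes in transcription factor function, suggesting that the recombinant protein is meant for in vitro biochemical and biophysical work.
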