Features (pLannotate 1.2.2; 18 found; start..end, strand, type, name):
     21..39      +  promoter       T7 promoter: promoter for bacteriophage T7 RNA polymerase
     71..93      +  RBS            RBS: efficient ribosome binding site from bacteriophage T7 gene 10 (Olins and Rangwala, 1989)
    111..131     +  CDS            8xHis (fragment): 8xHis affinity tag
    140..164     +  protein_bind   attB1: mutant version of attB; recombination site for the Gateway® BP reaction BP Clonase™
    170..186     +  CDS            TEV site (fragment): tobacco etch virus (TEV) protease recognition and cleavage site
    347..526     +  CDS            GCN4 (fragment): GCN4_YEAST - Also known as AAS101 From Saccharomyces cerevisiae (strain ATCC 204508 / S288c) (Baker's yeast).
    531..555     -  protein_bind   attB2: mutant version of attB; recombination site for the Gateway® BP reaction BP Clonase™
    565..614     +  CDS            SET1 (fragment): solubility-enhancement tag derived from T7 phage gene 10B
    622..669     +  terminator     T7 terminator: transcription terminator for bacteriophage T7 RNA polymerase
    695..987     -  CDS            TcR (fragment): tetracycline efflux protein; tet; confers resistance to tetracycline
   1035..1063    -  promoter       tet promoter: E. coli promoter for tetracycline efflux protein gene
   1176..1280    +  promoter       AmpR promoter: bla
   1281..2141    +  CDS            AmpR: β-lactamase; bla; confers resistance to ampicillin, carbenicillin, and related antibiotics
   2312..2900    +  rep_origin     ori: high-copy-number ColE1/pMB1/pBR322/pUC origin of replication
   3086..3225    -  misc_feature   bom: basis of mobility region from pBR322
   3327..3518    -  CDS            rop: Rop protein, which maintains plasmids at low copy number; rop
   3535..3915    +  CDS            YPB1_ECOLX: Protein predicted: Swiss-Prot protein existence level 4. From Escherichia coli.
   4157..5061    -  CDS            TcR (fragment): tetracycline efflux protein; tet; confers resistance to tetracycline
>Addgene plasmid #231879 | pDest17_Gcn4 Swap1 | addgene full sequence | sequence record 465537 | Addgene NGS Result
AGATCTCGATCCCGCGAAATTAATACGACTCACTATAGGGAGACCACAACGGTTTCCCTCTAGAAATAAT
TTTGTTTAACTTTAAGAAGGAGATATACATATGTCGTACTACCATCACCATCACCATCACCTCGAATCAA
CAAGTTTGTACAAAAAAGCAGGCTTCGAGAACCTGTATTTTCAGGGTAGCGAAGATGTTATGGATGCAAC
CTATGAAAGCAGCCCGATTGAACCGCTGAGTGATGTTTGGAAAACCCTGTTTGATACCTTTAATGATCTG
GCAAGCGAAACCAGCATTAATAACGATACCAGCAAAGATGAAGGTAGCGGTAGCGGTTCAGGTAGTCCGG
AAAGCAGCGATCCGGCAGCACTGAAACGTGCCCGTAATACCGAAGCAGCACGTCGTAGCCGTGCACGTAA
ACTGCAGCGTATGAAACAGCTGGAAGATAAAGTTGAAGAACTGCTGTGCAAAAACTACCACCTGGAAAAT
GAAGTTGCCCGTCTGAAAAAACTGGTTGGTGAACGTTAAGACCCAGCTTTCTTGTACAAAGTGGTTGATT
CGAGGCTGCTAACAAAGCCCGAAAGGAAGCTGAGTTGGCTGCTGCCACCGCTGAGCAATAACTAGCATAA
CCCCTTGGGGCCTCTAAACGGGTCTTGAGGGGTTTTTTGCTGAAAGGAGGAACTATATCCGGATATCCAC
AGGACGGGTGTGGTCGCCATGATCGCGTAGTCGATAGTGGCTCCAAGTAGCGAAGCGAGCAGGACTGGGC
GGCGGCCAAAGCGGTCGGACAGTGCTCCGAGAACGGGTGCGCATAGAAATTGCATCAACGCATATAGCGC
TAGCAGCACGCCATAGTGACTGGCGATGCTGTCGGAATGGACGATATCCCGCAAGAGGCCCGGCAGTACC
GGCATAACCAAGCCTATGCCTACAGCATCCAGGGTGACGGTGCCGAGGATGACGATGAGCGCATTGTTAG
ATTTCATACACGGTGCCTGACTGCGTTAGCAATTTAACTGTGATAAACTACCGCATTAAAGCTTATCGAT
GATAAGCTGTCAAACATGAGAATTCTTGAAGACGAAAGGGCCTCGTGATACGCCTATTTTTATAGGTTAA
TGTCATGATAATAATGGTTTCTTAGACGTCAGGTGGCACTTTTCGGGGAAATGTGCGCGGAACCCCTATT
TGTTTATTTTTCTAAATACATTCAAATATGTATCCGCTCATGAGACAATAACCCTGATAAATGCTTCAAT
AATATTGAAAAAGGAAGAGTATGAGTATTCAACATTTCCGTGTCGCCCTTATTCCCTTTTTTGCGGCATT
TTGCCTTCCTGTTTTTGCTCACCCAGAAACGCTGGTGAAAGTAAAAGATGCTGAAGATCAGTTGGGTGCA
CGAGTGGGTTACATCGAACTGGATCTCAACAGCGGTAAGATCCTTGAGAGTTTTCGCCCCGAAGAACGTT
TTCCAATGATGAGCACTTTTAAAGTTCTGCTATGTGGCGCGGTATTATCCCGTGTTGACGCCGGGCAAGA
GCAACTCGGTCGCCGCATACACTATTCTCAGAATGACTTGGTTGAGTACTCACCAGTCACAGAAAAGCAT
CTTACGGATGGCATGACAGTAAGAGAATTATGCAGTGCTGCCATAACCATGAGTGATAACACTGCGGCCA
ACTTACTTCTGACAACGATCGGAGGACCGAAGGAGCTAACCGCTTTTTTGCACAACATGGGGGATCATGT
AACTCGCCTTGATCGTTGGGAACCGGAGCTGAATGAAGCCATACCAAACGACGAGCGTGACACCACGATG
CCTGCAGCAATGGCAACAACGTTGCGCAAACTATTAACTGGCGAACTACTTACTCTAGCTTCCCGGCAAC
AATTAATAGACTGGATGGAGGCGGATAAAGTTGCAGGACCACTTCTGCGCTCGGCCCTTCCGGCTGGCTG
GTTTATTGCTGATAAATCTGGAGCCGGTGAGCGTGGGTCTCGCGGTATCATTGCAGCACTGGGGCCAGAT
GGTAAGCCCTCCCGTATCGTAGTTATCTACACGACGGGGAGTCAGGCAACTATGGATGAACGAAATAGAC
AGATCGCTGAGATAGGTGCCTCACTGATTAAGCATTGGTAACTGTCAGACCAAGTTTACTCATATATACT
TTAGATTGATTTAAAACTTCATTTTTAATTTAAAAGGATCTAGGTGAAGATCCTTTTTGATAATCTCATG
ACCAAAATCCCTTAACGTGAGTTTTCGTTCCACTGAGCGTCAGACCCCGTAGAAAAGATCAAAGGATCTT
CTTGAGATCCTTTTTTTCTGCGCGTAATCTGCTGCTTGCAAACAAAAAAACCACCGCTACCAGCGGTGGT
TTGTTTGCCGGATCAAGAGCTACCAACTCTTTTTCCGAAGGTAACTGGCTTCAGCAGAGCGCAGATACCA
AATACTGTCCTTCTAGTGTAGCCGTAGTTAGGCCACCACTTCAAGAACTCTGTAGCACCGCCTACATACC
TCGCTCTGCTAATCCTGTTACCAGTGGCTGCTGCCAGTGGCGATAAGTCGTGTCTTACCGGGTTGGACTC
AAGACGATAGTTACCGGATAAGGCGCAGCGGTCGGGCTGAACGGGGGGTTCGTGCACACAGCCCAGCTTG
GAGCGAACGACCTACACCGAACTGAGATACCTACAGCGTGAGCTATGAGAAAGCGCCACGCTTCCCGAAG
GGAGAAAGGCGGACAGGTATCCGGTAAGCGGCAGGGTCGGAACAGGAGAGCGCACGAGGGAGCTTCCAGG
GGGAAACGCCTGGTATCTTTATAGTCCTGTCGGGTTTCGCCACCTCTGACTTGAGCGTCGATTTTTGTGA
TGCTCGTCAGGGGGGCGGAGCCTATGGAAAAACGCCAGCAACGCGGCCTTTTTACGGTTCCTGGCCTTTT
GCTGGCCTTTTGCTCACATGTTCTTTCCTGCGTTATCCCCTGATTCTGTGGATAACCGTATTACCGCCTT
TGAGTGAGCTGATACCGCTCGCCGCAGCCGAACGACCGAGCGCAGCGAGTCAGTGAGCGAGGAAGCGGAA
GAGCGCCTGATGCGGTATTTTCTCCTTACGCATCTGTGCGGTATTTCACACCGCAATGGTGCACTCTCAG
TACAATCTGCTCTGATGCCGCATAGTTAAGCCAGTATACACTCCGCTATCGCTACGTGACTGGGTCATGG
CTGCGCCCCGACACCCGCCAACACCCGCTGACGCGCCCTGACGGGCTTGTCTGCTCCCGGCATCCGCTTA
CAGACAAGCTGTGACCGTCTCCGGGAGCTGCATGTGTCAGAGGTTTTCACCGTCATCACCGAAACGCGCG
AGGCAGCTGCGGTAAAGCTCATCAGCGTGGTCGTGAAGCGATTCACAGATGTCTGCCTGTTCATCCGCGT
CCAGCTCGTTGAGTTTCTCCAGAAGCGTTAATGTCTGGCTTCTGATAAAGCGGGCCATGTTAAGGGCGGT
TTTTTCCTGTTTGGTCACTGATGCCTCCGTGTAAGGGGGATTTCTGTTCATGGGGGTAATGATACCGATG
AAACGAGAGAGGATGCTCACGATACGGGTTACTGATGATGAACATGCCCGGTTACTGGAACGTTGTGAGG
GTAAACAACTGGCGGTATGGATGCGGCGGGACCAGAGAAAAATCACTCAGGGTCAATGCCAGCGCTTCGT
TAATACAGATGTAGGTGTTCCACAGGGTAGCCAGCAGCATCCTGCGATGCAGATCCGGAACATAATGGTG
CAGGGCGCTGACTTCCGCGTTTCCAGACTTTACGAAACACGGAAACCGAAGACCATTCATGTTGTTGCTC
AGGTCGCAGACGTTTTGCAGCAGCAGTCGCTTCACGTTCGCTCGCGTATCGGTGATTCATTCTGCTAACC
AGTAAGGCAACCCCGCCAGCCTAGCCGGGTCCTCAACGACAGGAGCACGATCATGCGCACCCGTGGCCAG
GACCCAACGCTGCCCGAGATGCGCCGCGTGCGGCTGCTGGAGATGGCGGACGCGATGGATATGTTCTGCC
AAGGGTTGGTTTGCGCATTCACAGTTCTCCGCAAGAATTGATTGGCTCCAATTCTTGGAGTGGTGAATCC
GTTAGCGAGGTGCCGCCGGCTTCCATTCAGGTCGAGGTGGCCCGGCTCCATGCACCGCGACGCAACGCGG
GGAGGCAGACAAGGTATAGGGCGGCGCCTACAATCCATGCCAACCCGTTCCATGTGCTCGCCGAGGCGGC
ATAAATCGCCGTGACGATCAGCGGTCCAATGATCGAAGTTAGGCTGGTAAGAGCCGCGAGCGATCCTTGA
AGCTGTCCCTGATGGTCGTCATCTACCTGCCTGGACAGCATGGCCTGCAACGCGGGCATCCCGATGCCGC
CGGAAGCGAGAAGAATCATAATGGGGAAGGCCATCCAGCCTCGCGTCGCGAACGCCAGCAAGACGTAGCC
CAGCGCGTCGGCCGCCATGCCGGCGATAATGGCCTGCTTCTCGCCGAAACGTTTGGTGGCGGGACCAGTG
ACGAAGGCTTGAGCGAGGGCGTGCAAGATTCCGAATACCGCAAGCGACAGGCCGATCATCGTCGCGCTCC
AGCGAAAGCGGTCCTCGCCGAAAATGACCCAGAGCGCTGCCGGCACCTGTCCTACGAGTTGCATGATAAA
GAAGACAGTCATAAGTGCGGCGACGATAGTCATGCCCCGCGCCCACCGGAAGGAGCTGACTGGGTTGAAG
GCTCTCAAGGGCATCGGTCGATCGACGCTCTCCCTTATGCGACTCCTGCATTAGGAAGCAGCCCAGTAGT
AGGTTGAGGCCGTTGAGCACCGCCGCCGCAAGGAATGGTGCATGCAAGGAGATGGCGCCCAACAGTCCCC
CGGCCACGGGGCCTGCCACCATACCCACGCCGAAACAAGCGCTCATGAGCCCGAAGTGGCGAGCCCGATC
TTCCCCATCGGTGATGTCGGCGATATAGGCGCCAGCAACCGCACCTGTGGCGCCGGTGATGCCGGCCACG
ATGCGTCCGGCGTAGAGGATCG
