>Addgene plasmid #231879 | pDest17_Gcn4 Swap1 | depositor partial sequence | sequence record 455710 | Orf Sequence
GGTAGCGAAGATGTTATGGATGCAACCTATGAAAGCAGCCCGATTGAACCGCTGAGTGATGTTTGGAAAA
CCCTGTTTGATACCTTTAATGATCTGGCAAGCGAAACCAGCATTAATAACGATACCAGCAAAGATGAAGG
TAGCGGTAGCGGTTCAGGTAGTCCGGAAAGCAGCGATCCGGCAGCACTGAAACGTGCCCGTAATACCGAA
GCAGCACGTCGTAGCCGTGCACGTAAACTGCAGCGTATGAAACAGCTGGAAGATAAAGTTGAAGAACTGC
TGTGCAAAAACTACCACCTGGAAAATGAAGTTGCCCGTCTGAAAAAACTGGTTGGTGAACGT
